>Addgene plasmid #35242 | panx2_R (OZ602) | depositor partial sequence | sequence record 42898 | panx2_R (OZ602) sequence 270 bps
TCTAGACCCGGGGAGCGCCCCTTCCAGTGTCGCATTTGCATGCGGAACTTTTCGAGCCCCGAGCAGCTTG
CGCGGCATACCCGTACTCATACCGGTGAAAAACCGTTTCAGTGTCGGATCTGTATGCGAAATTTCTCCCA
GCGGAGCAGCTTGGTGAGGCATCTACGTACGCACACCGGCGAGAAGCCATTCCAATGCCGAATATGCATG
CGCAACTTCAGTAGGAAGGACGCGCTGCACGTCCACCTAAAAACCCACCTGAGGGGATCC
