>Addgene plasmid #35242 | panx2_R (OZ602) | addgene partial sequence | sequence record 44248 | OK-61
TCCAAGCTTTGGCGGCCGCTGACTACAAAGACGATGATGACAAATCTAGACCCGGGGAGCGCCCCTTCCA
GTGTCGCATTTGCATGCGGAACTTTTCGAGCCCCGAGCAGCTTGCGCGGCATACCCGTACTCATACCGGT
GAAAAACCGTTTCAGTGTCGGATCTGTATGCGAAATTTCTCCCAGCGGAGCAGCTTGGTGAGGCATCTAC
GTACGCACACCGGCGAGAAGCCATTCCAATGCCGAATATGCATGCGCAACTTCAGTAGGAAGGACGCGCT
GCACGTCCACCTAAAAACCCACCTGAGGGGATCCTCTGCACAGTAGTAACTAGAGACTAGAAAAAGGCCG
ACAAGTCCCGCTCCGCTGAAGATCCTGGCGTAATAGCGAAGAGGCCCGCACCGATCGCCCTTCCCAACAG
TTGCGCAGCCTGAATGGCGAATGGG
[124 nt withheld, positions 446-569]
C
[91 nt withheld, positions 571-661]
A
[49 nt withheld, positions 663-711]
CCTTTGACGTTGGAGTCCACGTTCTTT
[37 nt withheld, positions 739-775]
ACCCTATCTCGGTCTATTCTTTTGATTT
