[The description below was written by a language model from this plasmid's Addgene catalogue record.]
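Description:
panx2_R (OZ602) is a low-copy bacterial plasmid built on the MG414 backbone (about 5.5 kb without insert) and catalogued as a zebrafish-targeting reagent. It is selected with kanamycin and is meant to be maintained in an E. coli strain carrying the lacIq allele of the lac repressor, such as XL1 Blue. This implies that expression from the vector is under lac repressor control, although the record does not name the promoter or the origin of replication. The roughly 270 bp insert, flanked by retained XbaI and BamHI sites, encodes an engineered zinc finger array produced by the OPEN (oligomerized pool engineering) selection approach. It does not contain any panx2 sequence. Instead, the array recognises a 9 bp half-site within the zebrafish panx2 gene.

The plasmid is a source of the DNA-binding module rather than a finished nuclease. To generate a working zinc finger nuclease, the array must be excised and subcloned into a ZFN expression vector that supplies the FokI cleavage domain. The choice of vector depends on whether the spacer between the two half-sites is 5–6 bp or 7 bp. Some of the suggested vectors carry FokI mutations that enforce heterodimerisation. The array also has to be paired with the complementary left-side construct, panx2_L (OZ601), so that the two FokI fusions dimerise across the full target site and introduce targeted mutations at the locus. In a bacterial two-hybrid assay the array gave about 15.7-fold activation on its target half-site, but the depositor notes that it has not been tested for nuclease activity, meaning its ability to induce mutations at panx2 in zebrafish.
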