Addgene plasmid #35242: panx2_R (OZ602)
Depositing lab: Keith Joung. Depositing organization: Massachusetts General Hospital. Publication: Rapid "open-source" engineering of customized zinc-finger nucleases for highly efficient gene modification. Maeder ML, Thibodeau-Beganny S, Osiak A, Wright DA, Anthony RM, Eichtinger M, Jiang T, Foley JE, Winfrey RJ, Townsend JA, Unger-Wallace E, Sander JD, Muller-Lerch F, Fu F, Pearlberg J, Goebel C, Dassie JP, Pruett-Miller SM, Porteus MH, Sgroi DC, Iafrate AJ, Dobbs D, McCray PB, Cathomen T, Voytas DF, Joung JK. Mol Cell. 2008 Jul 25. 31(2):294-301. 10.1016/j.molcel.2008.06.016 PubMed 18657511.
Backbone
  Vector backbone: MG414
  Backbone size w/o insert (bp): 5493
  Vector type: Zebrafish Targeting
Growth in bacteria
  Bacterial resistance: Kanamycin, 50 μg/mL
  Growth temperature: 37°C
  Growth strain: XL1 Blue
  Growth instructions: Requires a bacterial strain such as XL1 Blue, that expresses the lacIq allele of lac repressor
  Copy number: Low Copy
Gene/Insert
  Gene/Insert name: Zinc finger array targeting panx2 (alt name: panx2)
  Species: D. rerio (zebrafish)
  Insert size (bp): 270
  Entrez Gene: panx2 (a.k.a. si:ch211-192n14.2)
  Cloning method: Restriction Enzyme; 5′ cloning site XbaI (not destroyed); 3′ cloning site BamHI (not destroyed)
  Sequencing primers: 5′ OK.61 GGGTAGTACGATGACGGAACCTGTC
Terms and licenses: Academic/Nonprofit Terms; Industry Terms: Not Available to Industry
Depositor comments: This plasmid encodes a zinc finger array targeting half of a target sequence in the zebrafish gene panx2. Please note that this plasmid does NOT contain the panx2 sequence. Users must order the complementary plasmid panx2_L (OZ601) [Addgene plasmid 35241] in order to create a zinc finger nuclease (ZFN) pair to introduce targeted mutations into this specific zebrafish gene. Users will also need to clone the zinc finger (ZF) insert of this plasmid into a zinc finger nuclease (ZFN) vector to express a FOKI fusion product. Examples of possible ZFN expression vectors that can be used are: pST1374 (Addgene plasmid 13426), pMLM290/292 (Addgene plasmids 21872 & 21873), pMLM800/802 (Addgene plasmids 27202 & 27203). The difference between pMLM800/802 and pMLM290/292 is the length of the “spacer” sequence in the full ZFN target site. If the spacer is 7 bp, scientists should use pMLM800/802. If the spacer is 5 or 6 bps, scientists should use pMLM290/292. pMLM290/292 is identical to pST1374 except that it harbors two mutations in the FokI nuclease domain (Q486E, I499L; aka the “-“ mutation see Miller et al., Nat. Biotech 2007, PMID 17603475) which confers heterodimeric behavior on these domains This zinc finger array was tested for binding activity to the sequence 5'-GTGGTAGCA-3' in a bacterial two hybrid assay, and resulted in 15.7 fold activation. However, this array has not yet been tested for activity as a zinc finger nuclease (i.e. for its ability to induce mutations at the intended locus). Scientists using this zinc finger array in a publication should notify and acknowledge NIH grant number R01 GM088040 in the publication. Other Articles: "Oligomerized pool engineering (OPEN): an 'open-source' protocol for making customized zinc-finger arrays." Maeder ML et al. (Nat Protoc. 2009 Sept 17. 4(10):1471-1501. Pubmed ID: 19798082) "Targeted mutagenesis in zebrafish using customized zinc-finger nucleases." Foley JE et al. (Nat Protoc. 2009 Dec 3. 4(12):1855-1867. Pubmed ID: 20010934)
How to cite: panx2_R (OZ602) was a gift from Keith Joung (Addgene plasmid # 35242 ; http://n2t.net/addgene:35242 ; RRID:Addgene_35242)
